Addgene plasmid #82382: pCas14
Purpose: sgRNA targeting YFP (truncated to 15 bp) expressed from pJ23119 in the NS1 locus with kanamycin resistance
Depositing lab: Brian Pfleger. Depositing organization: University of Wisconsin, Madison. Publication: CRISPR interference as a titratable, trans-acting regulatory tool for metabolic engineering in the cyanobacterium Synechococcus sp. strain PCC 7002. Gordon GC, Korosh TC, Cameron JC, Markley AL, Begemann MB, Pfleger BF. Metab Eng. 2016 Jul 29. pii: S1096-7176(16)30062-3. doi: 10.1016/j.ymben.2016.07.007. PubMed 27481676.
Backbone
  Vector backbone: pUC19
  Total vector size (bp): 5533
Growth in bacteria
  Bacterial resistance: Ampicillin, 100 μg/mL
  Growth temperature: 37°C
  Growth strain: DH5alpha
  Copy number: High Copy
Gene/Insert
  Gene/Insert name: gRNA
  gRNA/shRNA sequence: YFP
  Promoter: PJ23119
  Cloning method: Gibson Cloning
  Sequencing primers: 5′ TTGGGTAACGCCAGGGT; 3′ GCTTCCGGCTCGTATGTTGTG
Terms and licenses: Academic/Nonprofit Terms; Industry Terms: Not Available to Industry
How to cite: pCas14 was a gift from Brian Pfleger (Addgene plasmid # 82382 ; http://n2t.net/addgene:82382 ; RRID:Addgene_82382)
