[The description below was written by a language model from this plasmid's Addgene catalogue record and pLannotate feature annotations shown in this document.]
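Description:
pCas14 is a pUC19-based plasmid of about 5.5 kb that delivers a single guide RNA expression cassette into the chromosome of the cyanobacterium Synechococcus sp. PCC 7002. It was built as part of a CRISPR interference toolkit. In E. coli it is maintained at high copy through the pUC/ColE1-type origin and selected with ampicillin via the β-lactamase gene. Residual pUC19 elements (lacZα fragment, lac promoter and operator, CAP site) flank the inserted region.

The payload is an sgRNA directed against YFP, with the targeting region truncated to 15 bp. It is transcribed from the strong constitutive synthetic promoter J23119 and fused to the Streptococcus pyogenes Cas9 guide scaffold. Downstream, rrnB-derived sequence including the T1 terminator ends transcription. The annotated 5S rRNA match is probably part of this same rrnB region, and the short capTEV hit is most likely a spurious match to a His-tag-like stretch. A kanamycin resistance gene, aph(3')-Ia, follows the guide cassette.

According to the record, the cassette is intended for the NS1 neutral-site locus, with kanamycin used to select integrants. The unannotated stretches on either side of the sgRNA–KanR module would be consistent with NS1 homology arms for double recombination, but the feature table does not label them.

No Cas9 or dCas9 gene is present, so the effector protein must be supplied separately. The associated publication describes CRISPRi as a titratable, trans-acting regulator. The shortened spacer may therefore be meant to alter repression strength on a YFP reporter relative to a full-length guide, though the record does not state this.
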