Features (pLannotate 1.2.2; 17 found; start..end, strand, type, name):
    137..236     +  misc_feature   bom (fragment): basis of mobility region from pBR322
    242..397     -  CDS            lacZα (fragment): LacZα fragment of β-galactosidase; lacZ fragment
   1285..1319    +  promoter       J23119 promoter: bacterial promoter (Registry of Standard Biological Parts BBa J23119)
   1336..1411    +  misc_RNA       gRNA scaffold: guide RNA scaffold for the Streptococcus pyogenes CRISPR/Cas9 system
   1477..1494    +  CDS            capTEV™ (fragment): composite tag for in vivo biotinylation, TEV protease cleavage, and 6xHis tagging
   1601..1716    +  ncRNA          5S rRNA: Accession: RF00001 - 5S ribosomal RNA
   1720..1766    +  terminator     rrnB T1 terminator: transcription terminator T1 from the E. coli rrnB gene
   1887..2702    +  CDS            KanR: aminoglycoside phosphotransferase; aph(3')-Ia; confers resistance to kanamycin in bacteria or G418 (Geneticin®) in eukaryotes
   2711..2768    -  promoter       AmpR promoter (fragment): bla
   3341..3357    -  protein_bind   lac operator: The lac repressor binds to the lac operator to inhibit transcription in E. coli. This inhibition can be relieved by adding lactose or isopropyl-β-D-thiogalactopyranoside (IPTG). lac repressor encoded by lacI
   3365..3395    -  promoter       lac promoter: promoter for the E. coli lac operon
   3410..3431    -  protein_bind   CAP binding site: CAP binding activates transcription in the presence of cAMP. E. coli catabolite activator protein
   3444..3536    -  CDS            lacI (fragment): lac repressor; lacI; The lac repressor binds to the lac operator to inhibit transcription in E. coli. This inhibition can be relieved by adding lactose or isopropyl-β-D-thiogalactopyranoside (IPTG).
   3719..4307    -  rep_origin     ori: high-copy-number ColE1/pMB1/pBR322/pUC origin of replication
   4478..5338    -  CDS            AmpR: β-lactamase; bla; confers resistance to ampicillin, carbenicillin, and related antibiotics
   5339..5443    -  promoter       AmpR promoter: bla
   5538..35      +  CDS            rop (fragment) (across the origin): Rop protein, which maintains plasmids at low copy number; rop
>Addgene plasmid #82382 | pCas14 | addgene full sequence | sequence record 163052 | Addgene NGS Result
TCGCGCGTTTCGGTGATGACGGTGAAAACCTCTGACACATGCAGCTCCCGGAGACGGTCACAGCTTGTCT
GTAAGCGGATGCCGGGAGCAGACAAGCCCGTCAGGGCGCGTCAGCGGGTGTTGGCGGGTGTCGGGGCTGG
CTTAACTATGCGGCATCAGAGCAGATTGTACTGAGAGTGCACCATATGCGGTGTGAAATACCGCACAGAT
GCGTAAGGAGAAAATACCGCATCAGGCGCCATTCGCCATTCAGGCTGCGCAACTGTTGGGAAGGGCGATC
GGTGCGGGCCTCTTCGCTATTACGCCAGCTGGCGAAAGGGGGATGTGCTGCAAGGCGATTAAGTTGGGTA
ACGCCAGGGTTTTCCCAGTCACGACGTTGTAAAACGACGGCCAGTGATGTTTGGTCGAAAATTCTTCACA
CTTTTAACGGCTGTCTCCACAGTGTTCCTGACTCCTATTTACGGAGCGGCTCAAACGATGCAAGATCAAA
GTAATACGATGAATAATGAAAATTCATTGGGGAATAGTGCGACTGGGGTAGTCAACCAAACCGCTGTGTA
CAACTTAGGTCAAAGTGCCACCTACGGTTTTAGAGGGATCGTTTGTCCCCGCCCTTCCTTTGTGCTCAGT
GGCTCTGCAAATGGCAATACATTTGATGGGGAGAGTTCAAATTCCTACGCTCTTTCCGGTGCCATTATTG
TGCCCCTCGGTGGTCAAGTGGGCAGCAACTGTAGAGATTTCAGCACTACCCTACTGGAAAGAGAACAAGC
CGAATTAGCAAAGTTTCAAATCCAATCTTCAGCGGAAACAGTCAAACTTTGTGCTGACATGATTTCTTCA
GGCATTCAAGTAGATCCAGAGGTTTATCCAGTACTGGCGCGGCAATGTTCTGCAGTTCGGTTGGTTTCAC
AAGGACGGGCTTCTAGCACAAATGAAGCCCGACAAAATGAATCGACTCACAATAAGCTAGATGATGATGT
AGAATTGTCTGCTAATTACTTAAAAACTGAGTAAATATAATATTTTGAATAGTGAGGAAAAATATCTCAA
AGGCTATATGAAAATAAAAAAAGAGCGGCTAAAAAATCTTCAGCTTACAGTGACGCCTGTCTTTGCATTC
TAAAGCACTAAAACACAGTCGTTTTTTTACTGACTCCAAGTGTTTTTATTACTATACTTAGAAATTCGTC
AAATAGGCATGAAATTGCTGTATTAAAATATCCTACTGTATCTTTTAGTTCACACTATTTTTCTTGAGTT
AATTTTGTATCAATAACGGAATTCTTGACAGCTAGCTCAGTCCTAGGTATAATGCTAGCTCGCCCTCGCC
CTCGCGTTTTAGAGCTAGAAATAGCAAGTTAAAATAAGGCTAGTCCGTTATCAACTTGAAAAAGTGGCAC
CGAGTCGGTGCTTTTTTTGAAGCTTGGGCCCGAACAAAAACTCATCTCAGAAGAGGATCTGAATAGCGCC
GTCGACCATCATCATCATCATCATTGAGTTTAAACGGTCTCCAGCTTGGCTGTTTTGGCGGATGAGAGAA
GATTTTCAGCCTGATACAGATTAAATCAGAACGCAGAAGCGGTCTGATAAAACAGAATTTGCCTGGCGGC
AGTAGCGCGGTGGTCCCACCTGACCCCATGCCGAACTCAGAAGTGAAACGCCGTAGCGCCGATGGTAGTG
TGGGGTCTCCCCATGCGAGAGTAGGGAACTGCCAGGCATCAAATAAAACGAAAGGCTCAGTCGAAAGACT
GGGCCTTTCGTTTTATCTGTTGTTTGTCGGTGAACTACGGGGTCTGACGCTCAGTGGAACGAAAACTCAC
GTTAAGGGATTTTGGTCATGAACAATAAAACTGTCTGCTTACATAAACAGTAATACAAGGGGTGTTATGA
GCCATATTCAACGGGAAACGTCTTGCTCTAGGCCGCGATTAAATTCCAACATGGATGCTGATTTATATGG
GTATAAATGGGCTCGCGATAATGTCGGGCAATCAGGTGCGACAATCTATCGATTGTATGGGAAGCCCGAT
GCGCCAGAGTTGTTTCTGAAACATGGCAAAGGTAGCGTTGCCAATGATGTTACAGATGAGATGGTCAGAC
TAAACTGGCTGACGGAATTTATGCCTCTTCCGACCATCAAGCATTTTATCCGTACTCCTGATGATGCATG
GTTACTCACCACTGCGATCCCCGGGAAAACAGCATTCCAGGTATTAGAAGAATATCCTGATTCAGGTGAA
AATATTGTTGATGCGCTGGCAGTGTTCCTGCGCCGGTTGCATTCGATTCCTGTTTGTAATTGTCCTTTTA
ACAGCGATCGCGTATTTCGTCTCGCTCAGGCGCAATCACGAATGAATAACGGTTTGGTTGATGCGAGTGA
TTTTGATGACGAGCGTAATGGCTGGCCTGTTGAACAAGTCTGGAAAGAAATGCATAAACTTTTGCCATTC
TCACCGGATTCAGTCGTCACTCATGGTGATTTCTCACTTGATAACCTTATTTTTGACGAGGGGAAATTAA
TAGGTTGTATTGATGTTGGACGAGTCGGAATCGCAGACCGATACCAGGATCTTGCCATCCTATGGAACTG
CCTCGGTGAGTTTTCTCCTTCATTACAGAAACGGCTTTTTCAAAAATATGGTATTGATAATCCTGATATG
AATAAATTGCAGTTTCATTTGATGCTCGATGAGTTTTTCTAAGAATTAATTCATGAGCGGATACATATTT
GAATGTATTTAGAAAAATAAACAAATAGGGGTTCCGCGCACATTTCCCCGAAAAGGTGGATCCGAAAATA
AAGTCAAAGTGCTTCTATAATTTAAGATCTATTTTTAAACAGTACAGCTTTACAGAAAGAAAAACCAGAA
GGGACGCCTATTTTATCTCGTTTTCTTCCCAGAGTAGCAGGACATTTTTTTCTGTAAAAGCAGAGCAATT
TGTACTGAAATCATTATCAATAATGACATTAGATTCTTCGATCAAGACATCTGTACCGTTGCTTATATCT
GCTTCAGAGCCTAATACAATGGGGTATTGTGGTTGTTGACATGCAGCATTAACGAGTACTTTGACTGGGA
ATACAACCGAATCATCGCTATAGGTGTAGACATTGGCGTGGTAGTAATAGGTATAGTCATCATAGTCGTA
ATTATATTCATAACCATACCGATACTGGTAATCAAAATCAATAAATACAGGTTCACTTTTTGCCTGTTGA
ACAACGATAAATGATAGACCACTAAGGGCTGCTGTAAACAGTTTATTCATTTTGCTTTCTCCATCCCTTG
ACTTAATTAAGCTTGGCGTAATCATGGTCATAGCTGTTTCCTGTGTGAAATTGTTATCCGCTCACAATTC
CACACAACATACGAGCCGGAAGCATAAAGTGTAAAGCCTGGGGTGCCTAATGAGTGAGCTAACTCACATT
AATTGCGTTGCGCTCACTGCCCGCTTTCCAGTCGGGAAACCTGTCGTGCCAGCTGCATTAATGAATCGGC
CAACGCGCGGGGAGAGGCGGTTTGCGTATTGGGCGCTCTTCCGCTTCCTCGCTCACTGACTCGCTGCGCT
CGGTCGTTCGGCTGCGGCGAGCGGTATCAGCTCACTCAAAGGCGGTAATACGGTTATCCACAGAATCAGG
GGATAACGCAGGAAAGAACATGTGAGCAAAAGGCCAGCAAAAGGCCAGGAACCGTAAAAAGGCCGCGTTG
CTGGCGTTTTTCCATAGGCTCCGCCCCCCTGACGAGCATCACAAAAATCGACGCTCAAGTCAGAGGTGGC
GAAACCCGACAGGACTATAAAGATACCAGGCGTTTCCCCCTGGAAGCTCCCTCGTGCGCTCTCCTGTTCC
GACCCTGCCGCTTACCGGATACCTGTCCGCCTTTCTCCCTTCGGGAAGCGTGGCGCTTTCTCATAGCTCA
CGCTGTAGGTATCTCAGTTCGGTGTAGGTCGTTCGCTCCAAGCTGGGCTGTGTGCACGAACCCCCCGTTC
AGCCCGACCGCTGCGCCTTATCCGGTAACTATCGTCTTGAGTCCAACCCGGTAAGACACGACTTATCGCC
ACTGGCAGCAGCCACTGGTAACAGGATTAGCAGAGCGAGGTATGTAGGCGGTGCTACAGAGTTCTTGAAG
TGGTGGCCTAACTACGGCTACACTAGAAGAACAGTATTTGGTATCTGCGCTCTGCTGAAGCCAGTTACCT
TCGGAAAAAGAGTTGGTAGCTCTTGATCCGGCAAACAAACCACCGCTGGTAGCGGTGGTTTTTTTGTTTG
CAAGCAGCAGATTACGCGCAGAAAAAAAGGATCTCAAGAAGATCCTTTGATCTTTTCTACGGGGTCTGAC
GCTCAGTGGAACGAAAACTCACGTTAAGGGATTTTGGTCATGAGATTATCAAAAAGGATCTTCACCTAGA
TCCTTTTAAATTAAAAATGAAGTTTTAAATCAATCTAAAGTATATATGAGTAAACTTGGTCTGACAGTTA
CCAATGCTTAATCAGTGAGGCACCTATCTCAGCGATCTGTCTATTTCGTTCATCCATAGTTGCCTGACTC
CCCGTCGTGTAGATAACTACGATACGGGAGGGCTTACCATCTGGCCCCAGTGCTGCAATGATACCGCGAG
ACCCACGCTCACCGGCTCCAGATTTATCAGCAATAAACCAGCCAGCCGGAAGGGCCGAGCGCAGAAGTGG
TCCTGCAACTTTATCCGCCTCCATCCAGTCTATTAATTGTTGCCGGGAAGCTAGAGTAAGTAGTTCGCCA
GTTAATAGTTTGCGCAACGTTGTTGCCATTGCTACAGGCATCGTGGTGTCACGCTCGTCGTTTGGTATGG
CTTCATTCAGCTCCGGTTCCCAACGATCAAGGCGAGTTACATGATCCCCCATGTTGTGCAAAAAAGCGGT
TAGCTCCTTCGGTCCTCCGATCGTTGTCAGAAGTAAGTTGGCCGCAGTGTTATCACTCATGGTTATGGCA
GCACTGCATAATTCTCTTACTGTCATGCCATCCGTAAGATGCTTTTCTGTGACTGGTGAGTACTCAACCA
AGTCATTCTGAGAATAGTGTATGCGGCGACCGAGTTGCTCTTGCCCGGCGTCAATACGGGATAATACCGC
GCCACATAGCAGAACTTTAAAAGTGCTCATCATTGGAAAACGTTCTTCGGGGCGAAAACTCTCAAGGATC
TTACCGCTGTTGAGATCCAGTTCGATGTAACCCACTCGTGCACCCAACTGATCTTCAGCATCTTTTACTT
TCACCAGCGTTTCTGGGTGAGCAAAAACAGGAAGGCAAAATGCCGCAAAAAAGGGAATAAGGGCGACACG
GAAATGTTGAATACTCATACTCTTCCTTTTTCAATATTATTGAAGCATTTATCAGGGTTATTGTCTCATG
AGCGGATACATATTTGAATGTATTTAGAAAAATAAACAAATAGGGGTTCCGCGCACATTTCCCCGAAAAG
TGCCACCTGACGTCTAAGAAACCATTATTATCATGACATTAACCTATAAAAATAGGCGTATCACGAGGCC
CTTTCGTC
