>Addgene plasmid #82382 | pCas14 | addgene partial sequence | sequence record 158781 | pBAD-R 5'-GATTTAATCTGTATCAGG-3'
AGCTGGAGACCGTTTAAACTCAATGATGATGATGATGATGGTCGACGGCGCTATTCAGATCCTCTTCTGA
GATGAGTTTTTGTTCGGGCCCAAGCTTCAAAAAAAGCACCGACTCGGTGCCACTTTTTCAAGTTGATAAC
GGACTAGCCTTATTTTAACTTGCTATTTCTAGCTCTAAAACGCGAGGGCGAGGGCGAGCTAGCATTATAC
CTAGGACTGAGCTAGCTGTCAAGAATTCCGTTATTGATACAAAATTAACTCAAGAAAAATAGTGTGAACT
AAAAGATACAGTAGGATATTTTAATACAGCAATTTCATGCCTATTTGACGAATTTCTAAGTATAGTAATA
AAAACACTTGGAGTCAGTAAAAAAACGACTGTGTTTTAGTGCTTTAGAATGCAAAGACAGGCGTCACTGT
AAGCTGAAGATTTTTTAGCCGCTCTTTTTTTATTTTCATATAGCCTTTGAGATATTTTTCCTCACTATTC
AAAATATTATATTTACTCAGTTTTTAAGTAATTAGCAGACAATTCTACATCATCATCTAGCTTATTGTGA
GTCGATTCATTTTGTCGGGCTTCATTTGTGCTAGAAGCCCGTCCTTGTGAAACCAACCGAACTGCAGAAC
ATTGCCGCGCCAGTACTGGATAAACCTCTGGATCTACTTGAATGCCTGAAGAAATCATGTCAGCACAAAG
TTTGACTGTTTCCGCTGAAGATTGGATTTGAAACTTTGCTAATTCGGCTTGTTCTCTTTCCAGTAGGGTA
GTGCTGAAATCTCTACAGTTGCTGCCCACTTGACCACCGAGGGGCACAATAATGGCACCGGAA
