>Addgene plasmid #82382 | pCas14 | addgene partial sequence | sequence record 158782 | M13pUC-Rev 5'-AGCGGATAACAATTTCACACAGG-3'
GTCAAGGGATGGAGAAAGCAAAATGAATAAACTGTTTACAGCAGCCCTTAGTGGTCTATCATTTATCGTT
GTTCAACAGGCAAAAAGTGAACCTGTATTTATTGATTTTGATTACCAGTATCGGTATGGTTATGAATATA
ATTACGACTATGATGACTATACCTATTACTACCACGCCAATGTCTACACCTATAGCGATGATTCGGTTGT
ATTCCCAGTCAAAGTACTCGTTAATGCTGCATGTCAACAACCACAATACCCCATTGTATTAGGCTCTGAA
GCAGATATAAGCAACGGTACAGATGTCTTGATCGAAGAATCTAATGTCATTATTGATAATGATTTCAGTA
CAAATTGCTCTGCTTTTACAGAAAAAAATGTCCTGCTACTCTGGGAAGAAAACGAGATAAAATAGGCGTC
CCTTCTGGTTTTTCTTTCTGTAAAGCTGTACTGTTTAAAAATAGATCTTAAATTATAGAAGCACTTTGAC
TTTATTTTCGGATCCACCTTTTCGGGGAAATGTGCGCGGAACCCCTATTTGTTTATTTTTCTAAATACAT
TCAAATATGTATCCGCTCATGAATTAATTCTTAGAAAAACTCATCGAGCATCAAATGAAACTGCAATTTA
TTCATATCAGGATTATCAATACCATATTTTTGAAAAAGCCGTTTCTGTAATGAAGGAGAAAACTCACCGA
GGCAGTTCCATAGGATGGCAAGATCCTGGTATCGGTCTGCGATTCCGACTCGTCCAACATCAATACAACC
TATTAATTTCCCCTCGTCAAAAATAAGGTTATCAAGTGAGAAATCACCATGAGTGACGACTGAATCCGGT
GAGAATGGCAAA
